Addgene plasmid #202334: 95.a_pSTC0-zeo
Purpose: Design 95.a in modified pSTC0 vector in which kan resistance cassette is replaced with zeo resistance cassette
Depositing lab: Nicholas Gauthier. Depositing organization: Dana-Farber Cancer Institute. Publication: Simultaneous enhancement of multiple functional properties using evolution-informed protein design. Fram B, Su Y, Truebridge I, Riesselman AJ, Ingraham JB, Passera A, Napier E, Thadani NN, Lim S, Roberts K, Kaur G, Stiffler MA, Marks DS, Bahl CD, Khan AR, Sander C, Gauthier NP. Nat Commun. 2024 Jun 20;15(1):5141. doi: 10.1038/s41467-024-49119-x. PubMed 38902262.
Backbone
  Vector backbone: pSTC0-zeo
Growth in bacteria
  Bacterial resistance: Bleocin (Zeocin), 50 μg/mL
  Growth temperature: 37°C
  Growth strain: DH5alpha
  Copy number: Unknown
Gene/Insert
  Gene/Insert name: 95.a
  Species: Synthetic
Terms and licenses: Academic/Nonprofit Terms; Industry Terms: Not Available to Industry
Depositor comments: Please visit https://doi.org/10.1101/2023.05.09.539914 for bioRxiv preprint.
How to cite: 95.a_pSTC0-zeo was a gift from Nicholas Gauthier (Addgene plasmid # 202334 ; http://n2t.net/addgene:202334 ; RRID:Addgene_202334)
