[The description below was written by a language model from this plasmid's Addgene catalogue record and pLannotate feature annotations shown in this document.]
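Description:
95.a_pSTC0-zeo is a small bacterial plasmid (about 3.6 kb by the full-sequence record) that carries a synthetic designed gene, "95.a", in a modified pSTC0 backbone in which the original kanamycin resistance cassette has been replaced with a Zeocin resistance cassette. It is maintained in E. coli via a high-copy ColE1/pUC-type origin of replication and selected with Zeocin through the Sh ble (BleoR) bleomycin-binding protein gene.

The record does not say what protein 95.a is or which promoter drives it, but the annotation is suggestive. The only β-lactamase-type element on the plasmid is an 861-bp open reading frame called AmpR, sitting directly downstream of the bla (AmpR) promoter. Ampicillin is not listed as the selection marker, and the backbone was deliberately given a non-β-lactam marker. This region is therefore plausibly the designed insert itself, a β-lactamase-like variant picked up by homology, expressed from the native bla promoter so that its activity can be assayed independently of plasmid selection. This is an inference from the feature table, not a stated fact.

The plasmid also contains a separate open reading frame matched to hfriFP, a fluorescent protein derived from Herbaspirillum frisingense. It is followed by a series of transcription terminators (rrnB T1, T7Te and a his operon terminator) and a BioBrick suffix, with a further putative terminator insulating it from the oppositely oriented bla-type cassette. No promoter for this reporter is annotated. The construct comes from work on evolution-informed protein design aimed at improving several functional properties at once, and it would serve for expressing and characterising design 95.a in bacteria.
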