Features (pLannotate 1.2.2; 10 found; start..end, strand, type, name):
    612..986     -  CDS            BleoR: antibiotic-binding protein; Sh ble from Streptoalloteichus hindustanus; confers resistance to bleomycin, phleomycin, and Zeocin™
   1141..2001    -  CDS            AmpR: β-lactamase; bla; confers resistance to ampicillin, carbenicillin, and related antibiotics
   2002..2106    -  promoter       AmpR promoter: bla
   2196..2239    -  terminator     bacterial terminator: putative bacterial transcription terminator
   2263..2973    +  CDS            hfriFP: hfriFP is a fluorescent protein published in 2013, derived from Herbaspirillum frisingense.
   2996..3067    +  terminator     rrnB T1 terminator: transcription terminator T1 from the E. coli rrnB gene
   3083..3110    +  terminator     T7Te terminator: phage T7 early transcription terminator
   3117..3137    +  misc_feature   BioBrick suffix: universal suffix for all parts
   3138..3195    +  terminator     his operon terminator: This putative transcriptin terminator from the E. coli his operon has a 2-bp deletion introduced during synthesis. Its efficiency has not been determined.
   3390..379     -  rep_origin     ori (across the origin): high-copy-number ColE1/pMB1/pBR322/pUC origin of replication
>Addgene plasmid #202334 | 95.a_pSTC0-zeo | addgene full sequence | sequence record 405927 | Addgene NGS Result
GTATCTCAGTTCGGTGTAGGTCGTTCGCTCCAAGCTGGGCTGTGTGCACGAACCCCCCGTTCAGCCCGAC
CGCTGCGCCTTATCCGGTAACTATCGTCTTGAGTCCAACCCGGTAAGACACGACTTATCGCCACTGGCAG
CAGCCACTGGTAACAGGATTAGCAGAGCGAGGTATGTAGGCGGTGCTACAGAGTTCTTGAAGTGGTGGCC
TAACTACGGCTACACTAGAAGAACAGTATTTGGTATCTGCGCTCTGCTGAAGCCAGTTACCTTCGGAAAA
AGAGTTGGTAGCTCTTGATCCGGCAAACAAACCACCGCTGGTAGCGGTGGTTTTTTTGTTTGCAAGCAGC
AGATTACGCGCAGAAAAAAAGGATCTCAAGAAGATCCTTTGATCTTTTCTACGGGGTCTGACGCTCAGTG
GAACGAAAACTCACGTTAAGGGATTTTGGTCATGAGATTATCAAAAAGGATCTTCACCTAGATCCTTTTA
AATTAAAAATGAAGTTTTAAATCAATCTAAAGTATATATGAGTAAACTTGGTCTGACAGCTCGAGTCCCG
TCAAGTCAGCGTAATGCTCTGCCAGTGTTACAACCAATTAACCAATTCTGATCAGTCCTGCTCCTCGGCC
ACGAAGTGCACGCAGTTGCCGGCCGGGTCGCGCAGGGCGAACTCCCGCCCCCACGGCTGCTCGCCGATCT
CGGTCATGGCCGGCCCGGAGGCGTCCCGGAAGTTCGTGGACACGACCTCCGACCACTCGGCGTACAGCTC
GTCCAGGCCGCGCACCCACACCCAGGCCAGGGTGTTGTCCGGCACCACCTGGTCCTGGACCGCGCTGATG
AACAGGGTCACGTCGTCCCGGACCACACCGGCGAAGTCGTCCTCCACGAAGTCCCGGGAGAACCCGAGCC
GGTCGGTCCAGAACTCGACCGCTCCGGCGACGTCGCGCGCGGTGAGCACCGGAACGGCACTGGTCAACTT
GGCCATAACACCCCTTGTATTACTGTTTATGTAAGCAGACAGTTTTATTGTTCATGATGATATATTTTTA
TCTTGTGCAATGTAACATCAGAGATTTTGAGACACAACGTGGCTTTGTTGAATAAATCGAACTTTTGCTG
AGTTGAAGGATCAGCTCGAGTTACCAATGCTTAATCAGTGAGGCACCTATCTCAGCGATCTGTCTATTTC
GTTCATCCATAGTTGCCTGACTCCCCGTCAAGTAGATAACTACGATACGGGAGGGCTTACCATCTGGCCC
CAGTGCTGCAATGATACCGCGAGACCCACGCTCACCGGCTCCAGTTTTATCAGCAATAAACCAGCCAGCC
GGAAGGGCCGAGCGCAGAAGTGGTCCTGCAACTTTATCCGCCTCCATCCAGTCTATTAATTGTTGCCGGG
AAGCAGCTGAAAGTAGTTCGCCAGTTAATAGTTTGCGCAACGTTGTTGCCATTGCTGCAGGGGTCGTGGT
GTCACGCTCGTCGTTTGGCAAGGCTTCATTCAGCTCCGGTTCCCAACGATCAAGGCGAGTTACATGATCC
CCGGTCTTTCTCAAAAAAGCGGTTAGCTCCTTCGGTCCTCCGATCGTTGTCAGAAGTAAGTTGGCAGCAG
TGTTATCACTCATGGTTATGGCAGCACTGCATAATTCAGCTACTGTCATGCCATCCGTAAGATGCTTTTC
TGTGACTGGTGAGTACTCAACCAAGTCATTCTGAGAATAGTGTATGCGGCGACCGAGTTGCTCTTGCCCG
GCGTCAACACGGGATAATACCGCACCACATAGCAGAACTTTAAAAGTGCTCATCATTGGAAAACGTTCAT
CCGAGCGATAACTCTCAAGGATCTTACCGCTCGCGAGATCCAGTTCAGCGTAACCCACTCGTGCACCCAA
CTGATCTTCAGCCTGTTTTACTGCCACCAGCGTTTCTGGGTGAGCAAAAACAGGAAGGCAAAATGCCGCA
AAAAAGGGAATAAGGGCGACACGAAAATGTTGAATACTCATACTCTTCCTTTTTCAATATTATTGAAGCA
TTTATCAGGGTTATTGTCTCATGAGCGGATACATATTTGAATGTATTTAGAAAAATAAACAAATAGGGGT
TCCGCGCACATTTCCCCGAAAAGTGCCACCTGACGTCTAAGAAACCATTATTATCATGACATTAACCTAT
AAAAATAGGCGTATCACGAGGCAGAATTTCAGATAAAAAAAATCCTTAGCTTTCGCTAAGGATGATTTCT
GGAATTCGCGGCCGCTGCTAGCCGTAAAGGAGAAGAACTTTTCACTGGAGTTGTCCCAATTCTTGTTGAA
TTAGATGGTGATGTTAATGGGCACAAATTTTCTGTCAGTGGAGAGGGTGAAGGTGATGCAACATACGGAA
AACTTACCCTTAAATTTATTTGCACTACTGGAAAACTACCTGTTCCATGGCCAACACTTGTCACTACTTT
CGGTTATGGTGTTCAATGCTTTGCGAGATACCCAGATCATATGAAACAGCATGACTTTTTCAAGAGTGCC
ATGCCCGAAGGTTATGTACAGGAAAGAACTATATTTTTCAAAGATGACGGGAACTACAAGACACGTGCTG
AAGTCAAGTTTGAAGGTGATACCCTTGTTAATAGAATCGAGTTAAAAGGTATTGATTTTAAAGAAGATGG
AAACATTCTTGGACACAAATTGGAATACAACTATAACTCACACAATGTATACATCATGGCAGACAAACAA
AAGAATGGAATCAAAGTTAACTTCAAAATTAGACACAACATTGAAGATGGAAGCGTTCAACTAGCAGACC
ATTATCAACAAAATACTCCAATTGGCGATGGCCCTGTCCTTTTACCAGACAACCATTACCTGTCCACACA
ATCTGCCCTTTCGAAAGATCCCAACGAAAAGAGAGACCACATGGTCCTTCTTGAGTTTGTAACAGCTGCT
GGGATTACACATGGCATGGATGAACTATACAAATAATAATACTAGAGCCAGGCATCAAATAAAACGAAAG
GCTCAGTCGAAAGACTGGGCCTTTCGTTTTATCTGTTGTTTGTCGGTGAACGCTCTCTACTAGAGTCACA
CTGGCTCACCTTCGGGTGGGCCTTTCTGCGTTTATATACTAGTAGCGGCCGCTGCAGTCCGGCAAAAAAG
GGCAAGGTGTCACCACCCTGCCCTTTTTCTTTAAAACCGAAAAGATTACTTCGCGTTATGCAGGCTTCCT
CGCTCACTGACTCGCTGCGCTCGGTCGTTCGGCTGCGGCGAGCGGTATCAGCTCACTCAAAGGCGGTAAT
ACGGTTATCCACAGAATCAGGGGATAACGCAGGAAAGAACATGTGAGCAAAAGGCCAGCAAAAGGCCAGG
AACCGTAAAAAGGCCGCGTTGCTGGCGTTTTTCCACAGGCTCCGCCCCCCTGACGAGCATCACAAAAATC
GACGCTCAAGTCAGAGGTGGCGAAACCCGACAGGACTATAAAGATACCAGGCGTTTCCCCCTGGAAGCTC
CCTCGTGCGCTCTCCTGTTCCGACCCTGCCGCTTACCGGATACCTGTCCGCCTTTCTCCCTTCGGGAAGC
GTGGCGCTTTCTCATAGCTCACGCTGTAG
